Addgene plasmid #190688: double_sgRNA targeting e1 and e4
Purpose: sgRNAs targeting enhancer 1 and 4 of MYC separately
Depositing lab: Stanley Qi. Depositing organization: Stanford University. Publication: Nested epistasis enhancer networks for robust genome regulation. Lin X, Liu Y, Liu S, Zhu X, Wu L, Zhu Y, Zhao D, Xu X, Chemparathy A, Wang H, Cao Y, Nakamura M, Noordermeer JN, La Russa M, Wong WH, Zhao K, Qi LS. Science. 2022 Aug 11:eabk3512. doi: 10.1126/science.abk3512. PubMed 35951677.
Backbone
  Vector backbone: pHR
  Backbone size w/o insert (bp): 5000
  Total vector size (bp): 9290
  Vector type: Mammalian Expression, Lentiviral, CRISPR, Synthetic Biology
  Selectable markers: Puromycin
Growth in bacteria
  Bacterial resistance: Ampicillin, 100 μg/mL
  Growth temperature: 37°C
  Growth strain: NEB Stable
  Copy number: High Copy
Gene/Insert
  Gene/Insert name: sgRNAs targeting enhancer 1 and 4 of MYC separately
  gRNA/shRNA sequence: GAACCTTCAGGGAAAAGGCTT, GGCTGGCTGGGTCTGGTAGT
  Species: H. sapiens (human)
  GenBank ID: NG_007161
  Tag / fusion protein: BFP (C terminal on insert); Puromycin (C terminal on insert)
  Entrez Gene: MYC (a.k.a. MRTL, MYCC, bHLHe39, c-Myc)
Terms and licenses: Academic/Nonprofit Terms; Industry Terms: Not Available to Industry
How to cite: double_sgRNA targeting e1 and e4 was a gift from Stanley Qi (Addgene plasmid # 190688 ; http://n2t.net/addgene:190688 ; RRID:Addgene_190688)
