[The description below was written by a language model from this plasmid's Addgene catalogue record and pLannotate feature annotations shown in this document.]
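Description:
double_sgRNA targeting e1 and e4 is a lentiviral CRISPR guide-expression plasmid built on the pHR backbone, about 9.3 kb in total, designed to deliver two Streptococcus pyogenes-type sgRNAs into human cells. It is propagated in bacteria through a high-copy ColE1/pUC origin and an ampicillin resistance gene. The transfer-vector architecture is typical of HIV-1-derived systems. A CMV enhancer/promoter drives a hybrid truncated 5' LTR, followed by the Ψ packaging signal with a gag fragment, the Rev response element for Rev-dependent export of the genomic RNA, and the cPPT/CTS. A WPRE sits downstream of the payload to boost transcript stability, and a second truncated LTR preceded by a nef fragment closes the viral genome.

The payload carries two guide cassettes, one directed at enhancer 1 and the other at enhancer 4 of the human MYC locus. The annotation identifies a human U6 promoter followed by a complete gRNA scaffold. Upstream of this lies a partial tracrRNA match that presumably represents the scaffold of the first guide, but the promoter driving that first guide is not annotated and the record does not state it. Downstream, an EF-1α promoter drives puromycin N-acetyltransferase followed by TagBFP, allowing drug selection and blue fluorescence tracking of transduced cells. The linker joining these two coding sequences is not annotated. Two loxP sites flank the guide and marker region, which would in principle permit Cre-mediated excision.

No Cas9 or dCas9 effector is encoded, so one must be supplied separately. The plasmid serves to perturb two MYC enhancers simultaneously, consistent with studies of combinatorial or epistatic interactions among enhancers.
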