Features (pLannotate 1.2.2; 25 found; start..end, strand, type, name):
     20..520     +  CDS            nef (fragment): NEF_HV1LA - Experimental evidence at protein level: Swiss-Prot protein existence level 1. Extracellular Nef protein targets CD4(+) T-lymphocytes for apoptosis by interacting with CXCR4 surface receptors. From Human immunodeficiency virus type 1 group M subtype B (isolate Lai) (HIV-1).
    527..707     +  LTR            5' LTR (truncated): truncated 5' long terminal repeat (LTR) from HIV-1
    769..1357    -  rep_origin     ori: high-copy-number ColE1/pMB1/pBR322/pUC origin of replication
   1528..2388    -  CDS            AmpR: β-lactamase; bla; confers resistance to ampicillin, carbenicillin, and related antibiotics
   2389..2493    -  promoter       AmpR promoter: bla
   2552..2604    -  misc_feature   bom (fragment): basis of mobility region from pBR322
   2759..3138    +  enhancer       CMV enhancer: human cytomegalovirus immediate early enhancer
   3139..3338    +  promoter       CMV promoter: human cytomegalovirus (CMV) immediate early promoter
   3356..3536    +  LTR            5' LTR (truncated): truncated 5' long terminal repeat (LTR) from HIV-1
   3583..3708    +  misc_feature   HIV-1 Ψ: packaging signal of human immunodeficiency virus type 1
   3692..4030    +  CDS            HIV-1 gag (fragment): gag protein from human immunodeficiency virus 1; gag
   4205..4438    +  misc_feature   RRE: The Rev response element (RRE) of HIV-1 allows for Rev-dependent mRNA export from the nucleus to the cytoplasm.
   4815..4915    +  CDS            Rev (fragment): human immunodeficiency virus 1 (HIV-1) Rev protein; rev; enhances nuclear export of unspliced and incompletely spliced viral mRNAs
   4965..5082    +  misc_feature   cPPT/CTS: central polypurine tract and central termination sequence of HIV-1
   5335..5368    +  protein_bind   loxP: Cre-mediated recombination occurs in the 8-bp core sequence (GCATACAT). Cre recombinase
   5494..5561    +  misc_RNA       tracrRNA (fragment): trans-activating CRISPR RNA for the Streptococcus pyogenes CRISPR/Cas9 system
   5651..5888    +  promoter       U6 promoter: RNA polymerase III promoter for human U6 snRNA
   5920..5995    +  misc_RNA       gRNA scaffold: guide RNA scaffold for the Streptococcus pyogenes CRISPR/Cas9 system
   6027..7198    +  promoter       EF-1α promoter: strong constitutive promoter for human elongation factor EF-1α
   7210..7806    +  CDS            PuroR: puromycin N-acetyltransferase; pac from Streptomyces alboniger; confers resistance to puromycin
   7882..8580    +  CDS            TagBFP: monomeric blue fluorescent protein mammalian codon-optimized
   8600..8633    +  protein_bind   loxP: Cre-mediated recombination occurs in the 8-bp core sequence (GCATACAT). Cre recombinase
   8666..8689    +  misc_feature   MCS (fragment): pBluescript multiple cloning site
   8689..9277    +  misc_feature   WPRE: woodchuck hepatitis virus posttranscriptional regulatory element
   9278..18      +  misc_feature   MCS (fragment) (across the origin): pBluescript multiple cloning site
>Addgene plasmid #190688 | double_sgRNA targeting e1 and e4 | addgene full sequence | sequence record 374858 | Addgene NGS Result
CGATACCGTCGACCTCGATCGAGACCTAGAAAAACATGGAGCAATCACAAGTAGCAATACAGCAGCTACC
AATGCTGATTGTGCCTGGCTAGAAGCACAAGAGGAGGAGGAGGTGGGTTTTCCAGTCACACCTCAGGTAC
CTTTAAGACCAATGACTTACAAGGCAGCTGTAGATCTTAGCCACTTTTTAAAAGAAAAGGGGGGACTGGA
AGGGCTAATTCACTCCCAACGAAGACAAGATATCCTTGATCTGTGGATCTACCACACACAAGGCTACTTC
CCTGATTGGCAGAACTACACACCAGGGCCAGGGATCAGATATCCACTGACCTTTGGATGGTGCTACAAGC
TAGTACCAGTTGAGCAAGAGAAGGTAGAAGAAGCCAATGAAGGAGAGAACACCCGCTTGTTACACCCTGT
GAGCCTGCATGGGATGGATGACCCGGAGAGAGAAGTATTAGAGTGGAGGTTTGACAGCCGCCTAGCATTT
CATCACATGGCCCGAGAGCTGCATCCGGACTGTACTGGGTCTCTCTGGTTAGACCAGATCTGAGCCTGGG
AGCTCTCTGGCTAACTAGGGAACCCACTGCTTAAGCCTCAATAAAGCTTGCCTTGAGTGCTTCAAGTAGT
GTGTGCCCGTCTGTTGTGTGACTCTGGTAACTAGAGATCCCTCAGACCCTTTTAGTCAGTGTGGAAAATC
TCTAGCAGCATGTGAGCAAAAGGCCAGCAAAAGGCCAGGAACCGTAAAAAGGCCGCGTTGCTGGCGTTTT
TCCATAGGCTCCGCCCCCCTGACGAGCATCACAAAAATCGACGCTCAAGTCAGAGGTGGCGAAACCCGAC
AGGACTATAAAGATACCAGGCGTTTCCCCCTGGAAGCTCCCTCGTGCGCTCTCCTGTTCCGACCCTGCCG
CTTACCGGATACCTGTCCGCCTTTCTCCCTTCGGGAAGCGTGGCGCTTTCTCATAGCTCACGCTGTAGGT
ATCTCAGTTCGGTGTAGGTCGTTCGCTCCAAGCTGGGCTGTGTGCACGAACCCCCCGTTCAGCCCGACCG
CTGCGCCTTATCCGGTAACTATCGTCTTGAGTCCAACCCGGTAAGACACGACTTATCGCCACTGGCAGCA
GCCACTGGTAACAGGATTAGCAGAGCGAGGTATGTAGGCGGTGCTACAGAGTTCTTGAAGTGGTGGCCTA
ACTACGGCTACACTAGAAGAACAGTATTTGGTATCTGCGCTCTGCTGAAGCCAGTTACCTTCGGAAAAAG
AGTTGGTAGCTCTTGATCCGGCAAACAAACCACCGCTGGTAGCGGTGGTTTTTTTGTTTGCAAGCAGCAG
ATTACGCGCAGAAAAAAAGGATCTCAAGAAGATCCTTTGATCTTTTCTACGGGGTCTGACGCTCAGTGGA
ACGAAAACTCACGTTAAGGGATTTTGGTCATGAGATTATCAAAAAGGATCTTCACCTAGATCCTTTTAAA
TTAAAAATGAAGTTTTAAATCAATCTAAAGTATATATGAGTAAACTTGGTCTGACAGTTACCAATGCTTA
ATCAGTGAGGCACCTATCTCAGCGATCTGTCTATTTCGTTCATCCATAGTTGCCTGACTCCCCGTCGTGT
AGATAACTACGATACGGGAGGGCTTACCATCTGGCCCCAGTGCTGCAATGATACCGCGAGACCCACGCTC
ACCGGCTCCAGATTTATCAGCAATAAACCAGCCAGCCGGAAGGGCCGAGCGCAGAAGTGGTCCTGCAACT
TTATCCGCCTCCATCCAGTCTATTAATTGTTGCCGGGAAGCTAGAGTAAGTAGTTCGCCAGTTAATAGTT
TGCGCAACGTTGTTGCCATTGCTACAGGCATCGTGGTGTCACGCTCGTCGTTTGGTATGGCTTCATTCAG
CTCCGGTTCCCAACGATCAAGGCGAGTTACATGATCCCCCATGTTGTGCAAAAAAGCGGTTAGCTCCTTC
GGTCCTCCGATCGTTGTCAGAAGTAAGTTGGCCGCAGTGTTATCACTCATGGTTATGGCAGCACTGCATA
ATTCTCTTACTGTCATGCCATCCGTAAGATGCTTTTCTGTGACTGGTGAGTACTCAACCAAGTCATTCTG
AGAATAGTGTATGCGGCGACCGAGTTGCTCTTGCCCGGCGTCAATACGGGATAATACCGCGCCACATAGC
AGAACTTTAAAAGTGCTCATCATTGGAAAACGTTCTTCGGGGCGAAAACTCTCAAGGATCTTACCGCTGT
TGAGATCCAGTTCGATGTAACCCACTCGTGCACCCAACTGATCTTCAGCATCTTTTACTTTCACCAGCGT
TTCTGGGTGAGCAAAAACAGGAAGGCAAAATGCCGCAAAAAAGGGAATAAGGGCGACACGGAAATGTTGA
ATACTCATACTCTTCCTTTTTCAATATTATTGAAGCATTTATCAGGGTTATTGTCTCATGAGCGGATACA
TATTTGAATGTATTTAGAAAAATAAACAAATAGGGGTTCCGCGCACATTTCCCCGAAAAGTGCCACCTGA
CGTCGACGGATCGGGAGATCTCCCGATCCCCTATGGTGCACTCTCAGTACAATCTGCTCTGATGCCGCAT
AGTTAAGCCAGTATCTGCTCCCTGCTTGTGTGTTGGAGGTCGCTGAGTAGTGCGCGAGCAAAATTTAAGC
TACAACAAGGCAAGGCTTGACCGACAATTGCATGAAGAATCTGCTTAGGGTTAGGCGTTTTGCGCTGCTT
CGCGATGTACGGGCCAGATATACGCGTTGACATTGATTATTGACTAGTTATTAATAGTAATCAATTACGG
GGTCATTAGTTCATAGCCCATATATGGAGTTCCGCGTTACATAACTTACGGTAAATGGCCCGCCTGGCTG
ACCGCCCAACGACCCCCGCCCATTGACGTCAATAATGACGTATGTTCCCATAGTAACGCCAATAGGGACT
TTCCATTGACGTCAATGGGTGGAGTATTTACGGTAAACTGCCCACTTGGCAGTACATCAAGTGTATCATA
TGCCAAGTACGCCCCCTATTGACGTCAATGACGGTAAATGGCCCGCCTGGCATTATGCCCAGTACATGAC
CTTATGGGACTTTCCTACTTGGCAGTACATCTACGTATTAGTCATCGCTATTACCATGGTGATGCGGTTT
TGGCAGTACATCAATGGGCGTGGATAGCGGTTTGACTCACGGGGATTTCCAAGTCTCCACCCCATTGACG
TCAATGGGAGTTTGTTTTGGCACCAAAATCAACGGGACTTTCCAAAATGTCGTAACAACTCCGCCCCATT
GACGCAAATGGGCGGTAGGCGTGTACGGTGGGAGGTCTATATAAGCAGCGCGTTTTGCCTGTACTGGGTC
TCTCTGGTTAGACCAGATCTGAGCCTGGGAGCTCTCTGGCTAACTAGGGAACCCACTGCTTAAGCCTCAA
TAAAGCTTGCCTTGAGTGCTTCAAGTAGTGTGTGCCCGTCTGTTGTGTGACTCTGGTAACTAGAGATCCC
TCAGACCCTTTTAGTCAGTGTGGAAAATCTCTAGCAGTGGCGCCCGAACAGGGACTTGAAAGCGAAAGGG
AAACCAGAGGAGCTCTCTCGACGCAGGACTCGGCTTGCTGAAGCGCGCACGGCAAGAGGCGAGGGGCGGC
GACTGGTGAGTACGCCAAAAATTTTGACTAGCGGAGGCTAGAAGGAGAGAGATGGGTGCGAGAGCGTCAG
TATTAAGCGGGGGAGAATTAGATCGCGATGGGAAAAAATTCGGTTAAGGCCAGGGGGAAAGAAAAAATAT
AAATTAAAACATATAGTATGGGCAAGCAGGGAGCTAGAACGATTCGCAGTTAATCCTGGCCTGTTAGAAA
CATCAGAAGGCTGTAGACAAATACTGGGACAGCTACAACCATCCCTTCAGACAGGATCAGAAGAACTTAG
ATCATTATATAATACAGTAGCAACCCTCTATTGTGTGCATCAAAGGATAGAGATAAAAGACACCAAGGAA
GCTTTAGACAAGATAGAGGAAGAGCAAAACAAAAGTAAGACCACCGCACAGCAAGCGGCCGGCCGCTGAT
CTTCAGACCTGGAGGAGGAGATATGAGGGACAATTGGAGAAGTGAATTATATAAATATAAAGTAGTAAAA
ATTGAACCATTAGGAGTAGCACCCACCAAGGCAAAGAGAAGAGTGGTGCAGAGAGAAAAAAGAGCAGTGG
GAATAGGAGCTTTGTTCCTTGGGTTCTTGGGAGCAGCAGGAAGCACTATGGGCGCAGCGTCAATGACGCT
GACGGTACAGGCCAGACAATTATTGTCTGGTATAGTGCAGCAGCAGAACAATTTGCTGAGGGCTATTGAG
GCGCAACAGCATCTGTTGCAACTCACAGTCTGGGGCATCAAGCAGCTCCAGGCAAGAATCCTGGCTGTGG
AAAGATACCTAAAGGATCAACAGCTCCTGGGGATTTGGGGTTGCTCTGGAAAACTCATTTGCACCACTGC
TGTGCCTTGGAATGCTAGTTGGAGTAATAAATCTCTGGAACAGATTTGGAATCACACGACCTGGATGGAG
TGGGACAGAGAAATTAACAATTACACAAGCTTAATACACTCCTTAATTGAAGAATCGCAAAACCAGCAAG
AAAAGAATGAACAAGAATTATTGGAATTAGATAAATGGGCAAGTTTGTGGAATTGGTTTAACATAACAAA
TTGGCTGTGGTATATAAAATTATTCATAATGATAGTAGGAGGCTTGGTAGGTTTAAGAATAGTTTTTGCT
GTACTTTCTATAGTGAATAGAGTTAGGCAGGGATATTCACCATTATCGTTTCAGACCCACCTCCCAACCC
CGAGGGGACCCGACAGGCCCGAAGGAATAGAAGAAGAAGGTGGAGAGAGAGACAGAGACAGATCCATTCG
ATTAGTGAACGGATCGGCACTGCGTGCGCCAATTCTGCAGACAAATGGCAGTATTCATCCACAATTTTAA
AAGAAAAGGGGGGATTGGGGGGTACAGTGCAGGGGAAAGAATAGTAGACATAATAGCAACAGACATACAA
ACTAAAGAATTACAAAAACAAATTACAAAAATTCAAAATTTTCGGGTTTATTACAGGGACAGCAGAGATC
CAGTTTGGTTAGTACCGGGCCCGCTCTAGAGATCCGACGCGCCATCTCTAGGCCCGCGCCGGCCCCCTCG
CACGGACTTGTGGGAGAAGCTCGGCTACTCCCCTGCCCCGGTTAATTTGCATATAATATTTCCTAGTAAC
TATAGAGGCTTAATGTGCGATAAAAGACAGATAATCTGTTCTTTTTAATACTAGCTACATTTTACATGAT
AGGCTTGGATTTCTATAACTTCGTATAGCATACATTATACGAAGTTATAAACAGCACAAAAGGAAACTCA
CCCTAACTGTAAAGTAATTGTGTGTTTTGAGACTATAAGTATCCCTTGGAGAACCACCTTGTTGGAACCT
TCAGGGAAAAGGCTTGTTTAAGAGCTAAGCTGGAAACAGCATAGCAAGTTTAAATAAGGCTAGTCCGTTA
TCAACTTGAAAAAGTGGCACCGAGTCGGTGCTTTTTTTCTCGAGTACTAGGATCCATTAGGCGGCCGCGT
GGATAACCGTATTACCGCCATGCAGCCTTTTGCTCATTAATTAAGGTACCGAGGGCCTATTTCCCATGAT
TCCTTCATATTTGCATATACGATACAAGGCTGTTAGAGAGATAATTAGAATTAATTTGACTGTAAACACA
AAGATATTAGTACAAAATACGTGACGTAGAAAGTAATAATTTCTTGGGTAGTTTGCAGTTTTAAAATTAT
GTTTTAAAATGGACTATCATATGCTTACCGTAACTTGAAAGTATTTCGATTTCTTGGCTTTATATATCTT
GTGGAAAGCCAGAAACATGGGCTGGCTGGGTCTGGTAGTGTTTTAGAGCTAGAAATAGCAAGTTAAAATA
AGGCTAGTCCGTTATCAACTTGAAAAAGTGGCACCGAGTCGGTGCTTTTTTTGAATTCGCTAGCCTAGAG
GTACCTGTGCCCGTCAGTGGGCAGAGCGCACATCGCCCACAGTCCCCGAGAAGTTGGGGGGAGGGGTCGG
CAATTGAACCGGTGCCTAGAGAAGGTGGCGCGGGGTAAACTGGGAAAGTGATGTCGTGTACTGGCTCCGC
CTTTTTCCCGAGGGTGGGGGAGAACCGTATATAAGTGCAGTAGTCGCCGTGAACGTTCTTTTTCGCAACG
GGTTTGCCGCCAGAACACAGGTAAGTGCCGTGTGTGGTTCCCGCGGGCCTGGCCTCTTTACGGGTTATGG
CCCTTGCGTGCCTTGAATTACTTCCACCTGGCTGCAGTACGTGATTCTTGATCCCGAGCTTCGGGTTGGA
AGTGGGTGGGAGAGTTCGAGGCCTTGCGCTTAAGGAGCCCCTTCGCCTCGTGCTTGAGTTGAGGCCTGGC
CTGGGCGCTGGGGCCGCCGCGTGCGAATCTGGTGGCACCTTCGCGCCTGTCTCGCTGCTTTCGATAAGTC
TCTAGCCATTTAAAATTTTTGATGACCTGCTGCGACGCTTTTTTTCTGGCAAGATAGTCTTGTAAATGCG
GGCCAAGATCTGCACACTGGTATTTCGGTTTTTGGGGCCGCGGGCGGCGACGGGGCCCGTGCGTCCCAGC
GCACATGTTCGGCGAGGCGGGGCCTGCGAGCGCGGCCACCGAGAATCGGACGGGGGTAGTCTCAAGCTGG
CCGGCCTGCTCTGGTGCCTGGCCTCGCGCCGCCGTGTATCGCCCCGCCCTGGGCGGCAAGGCTGGCCCGG
TCGGCACCAGTTGCGTGAGCGGAAAGATGGCCGCTTCCCGGCCCTGCTGCAGGGAGCTCAAAATGGAGGA
CGCGGCGCTCGGGAGAGCGGGCGGGTGAGTCACCCACACAAAGGAAAAGGGCCTTTCCGTCCTCAGCCGT
CGCTTCATGTGACTCCACGGAGTACCGGGCGCCGTCCAGGCACCTCGATTAGTTCTCGCGCTTTTGGAGT
ACGTCGTCTTTAGGTTGGGGGGAGGGGTTTTATGCGATGGAGTTTCCCCACACTGAGTGGGTGGAGACTG
AAGTTAGGCCAGCTTGGCACTTGATGTAATTCTCCTTGGAATTTGCCCTTTTTGAGTTTGGATCTTGGTT
CATTCTCAAGCCTCAGACAGTGGTTCAAAGTTTTTTTCTTCCATTTCAGGTGTCGTGAGCTAGCCCACCA
TGACCGAGTACAAGCCCACGGTGCGCCTCGCCACCCGCGACGACGTCCCCCGGGCCGTACGCACCCTCGC
CGCCGCGTTCGCCGACTACCCCGCCACGCGCCACACCGTCGACCCGGACCGCCACATCGAGCGGGTCACC
GAGCTGCAAGAACTCTTCCTCACGCGCGTCGGGCTCGACATCGGCAAGGTGTGGGTCGCGGACGACGGCG
CCGCGGTGGCGGTCTGGACCACGCCGGAGAGCGTCGAAGCGGGGGCGGTGTTCGCCGAGATCGGCCCGCG
CATGGCCGAGTTGAGCGGTTCCCGGCTGGCCGCGCAGCAACAGATGGAAGGCCTCCTGGCGCCGCACCGG
CCCAAGGAGCCCGCGTGGTTCCTGGCCACCGTCGGCGTCTCGCCCGACCACCAGGGCAAGGGTCTGGGCA
GCGCCGTCGTGCTCCCCGGAGTGGAGGCGGCCGAGCGCGCCGGGGTGCCCGCCTTCCTGGAGACCTCCGC
GCCCCGCAACCTCCCCTTCTACGAGCGGCTCGGCTTCACCGTCACCGCCGACGTCGAGGTGCCCGAAGGA
CCGCGCACCTGGTGCATGACCCGCAAGCCCGGTGCCGGATCGGGAGAGGGCAGAGGAAGTCTGCTAACAT
GCGGTGACGTCGAGGAGAATCCTGGCCCACCGGTCGCCACCAGCGAGCTGATTAAGGAGAACATGCACAT
GAAGCTGTACATGGAGGGCACCGTGGACAACCATCACTTCAAGTGCACATCCGAGGGCGAAGGCAAGCCC
TACGAGGGCACCCAGACCATGAGAATCAAGGTGGTCGAGGGCGGCCCTCTCCCCTTCGCCTTCGACATCC
TGGCTACTAGCTTCCTCTACGGCAGCAAGACCTTCATCAACCACACCCAGGGCATCCCCGACTTCTTCAA
GCAGTCCTTCCCTGAGGGCTTCACATGGGAGAGAGTCACCACATACGAAGACGGGGGCGTGCTGACCGCT
ACCCAGGACACCAGCCTCCAGGACGGCTGCCTCATCTACAACGTCAAGATCAGAGGGGTGAACTTCACAT
CCAACGGCCCTGTGATGCAGAAGAAAACACTCGGCTGGGAGGCCTTCACCGAGACGCTGTACCCCGCTGA
CGGCGGCCTGGAAGGCAGAAACGACATGGCCCTGAAGCTCGTGGGCGGGAGCCATCTGATCGCAAACATC
AAGACCACATATAGATCCAAGAAACCCGCTAAGAACCTCAAGATGCCTGGCGTCTACTATGTGGACTACA
GACTGGAAAGAATCAAGGAGGCCAACAACGAGACCTACGTCGAGCAGCACGAGGTGGCAGTGGCCAGATA
CTGCGACCTCCCTAGCAAACTGGGGCACAAGCTTAATTAAGAATTCGTCGAGGGACCTAATAACTTCGTA
TAGCATACATTATACGAAGTTATACATGTTTAAGGGTTCCGGTTCCACTAGGTACAATTCGATATCAAGC
TTATCGATAATCAACCTCTGGATTACAAAATTTGTGAAAGATTGACTGGTATTCTTAACTATGTTGCTCC
TTTTACGCTATGTGGATACGCTGCTTTAATGCCTTTGTATCATGCTATTGCTTCCCGTATGGCTTTCATT
TTCTCCTCCTTGTATAAATCCTGGTTGCTGTCTCTTTATGAGGAGTTGTGGCCCGTTGTCAGGCAACGTG
GCGTGGTGTGCACTGTGTTTGCTGACGCAACCCCCACTGGTTGGGGCATTGCCACCACCTGTCAGCTCCT
TTCCGGGACTTTCGCTTTCCCCCTCCCTATTGCCACGGCGGAACTCATCGCCGCCTGCCTTGCCCGCTGC
TGGACAGGGGCTCGGCTGTTGGGCACTGACAATTCCGTGGTGTTGTCGGGGAAATCATCGTCCTTTCCTT
GGCTGCTCGCCTGTGTTGCCACCTGGATTCTGCGCGGGACGTCCTTCTGCTACGTCCCTTCGGCCCTCAA
TCCAGCGGACCTTCCTTCCCGCGGCCTGCTGCCGGCTCTGCGGCCTCTTCCGCGTCTTCGCCTTCGCCCT
CAGACGAGTCGGATCTCCCTTTGGGCCGCCTCCCCGCAT
